>Addgene plasmid #147528 | pGEX-6P-1-HsTNRC6A_1209-1709-M2WA-F1359A_S | depositor full sequence | sequence record 289975 | Full Sequence
ACGTTATCGACTGCACGGTGCACCAATGCTTCTGGCGTCAGGCAGCCATCGGAAGCTGTGGTATGGCTGT
GCAGGTCGTAAATCACTGCATAATTCGTGTCGCTCAAGGCGCACTCCCGTTCTGGATAATGTTTTTTGCG
CCGACATCATAACGGTTCTGGCAAATATTCTGAAATGAGCTGTTGACAATTAATCATCGGCTCGTATAAT
GTGTGGAATTGTGAGCGGATAACAATTTCACACAGGAAACAGTATTCATGTCCCCTATACTAGGTTATTG
GAAAATTAAGGGCCTTGTGCAACCCACTCGACTTCTTTTGGAATATCTTGAAGAAAAATATGAAGAGCAT
TTGTATGAGCGCGATGAAGGTGATAAATGGCGAAACAAAAAGTTTGAATTGGGTTTGGAGTTTCCCAATC
TTCCTTATTATATTGATGGTGATGTTAAATTAACACAGTCTATGGCCATCATACGTTATATAGCTGACAA
GCACAACATGTTGGGTGGTTGTCCAAAAGAGCGTGCAGAGATTTCAATGCTTGAAGGAGCGGTTTTGGAT
ATTAGATACGGTGTTTCGAGAATTGCATATAGTAAAGACTTTGAAACTCTCAAAGTTGATTTTCTTAGCA
AGCTACCTGAAATGCTGAAAATGTTCGAAGATCGTTTATGTCATAAAACATATTTAAATGGTGATCATGT
AACCCATCCTGACTTCATGTTGTATGACGCTCTTGATGTTGTTTTATACATGGACCCAATGTGCCTGGAT
GCGTTCCCAAAATTAGTTTGTTTTAAAAAACGTATTGAAGCTATCCCACAAATTGATAAGTACTTGAAAT
CCAGCAAGTATATAGCATGGCCTTTGCAGGGCTGGCAAGCCACGTTTGGTGGTGGCGACCATCCTCCAAA
ATCGGATCTGGAAGTTCTGTTCCAGGGGCCCCTGGGATCCCCAAACCTGTTGGTGAAGCAGCAGACTCCA
CCATCTCAGCAGCAGCCACTCCATCAGCCAGCCATGAAGTCTTTCCTTGACAATGTCATGCCCCACACTA
CACCTGAGCTGCAAAAAGGGCCATCACCAATAAATGCTTTCAGCAACTTCCCTATAGGCTTGAACTCAAA
CTTGAATGTAAATATGGATATGAACAGTATTAAAGAGCCACAGTCAAGACTAAGGAAGTGGACGACAGTG
GACAGCATTTCTGTGAACACATCTTTGGATCAAAACTCCAGCAAACATGGTGCTATTTCAAGTGGTTTCA
GGCTGGAAGAGTCTCCATTTGTTCCCTATGACTTTATGAACAGCAGTACTTCACCAGCCAGTCCTCCAGG
TTCAATAGGAGATGGCTGGCCACGTGCCAAATCGCCTAACGGCTCTAGCAGTGTTAATTGGCCACCAGAA
GCTCGTCCTGGTGAGCCATGGAAAGGTTATCCAAACATTGACCCTGAAACTGACCCTTACGTCACTCCTG
GCAGTGTCATAAACAATCTTTCAATTAATACTGTGCGGGAAGTTGACCACCTCAGGGACAGGAACAGTGG
GTCATCCTCATCCTTGAACACCACGCTGCCTTCAACTAGTGCCGCGTCATCCATTCGTGCCTCCAACTAC
AACGTTCCCCTCAGCAGTACAGCACAAAGCACTTCAGCCAGAAATAGTGATTCCAAATTGACAGCGTCTC
CTGGTTCAGTTACAAACACCTCTCTGGCTCATGAGCTGGCGAAGGTCCCTTTGCCACCTAAAAACATCAC
TGCTCCGTCCCGCCCACCTCCGGGACTGACTGGTCAGAAGCCACCCTTGTCTACGGCGGATAATTCTCCC
CTTCGTATAGGTGGAGGAGCGGGAAATTCTGACGCCAGATATACCCCAGGTTCCAGCGCGGGTGAGAGCA
GCTCAGGGAGAATAACAAATTGGCTTGTTCTAAAAAACCTTACACCTCAGATCGATGGCTCAACTCTGCG
CACTCTGTGCATGCAGCACGGCCCGCTGATCACATTCCACCTGAACCTCCCTCACGGAAATGCTCTGGTC
CGCTACAGTTCAAAAGAAGAGGTAGTGGAGGCACAAAAGTCTCTGCACATGTGTGTACTGGGGAACACTA
CTATTCTTGCTGAGTTTGCCAGTGAAGAGGAGATCAGTCGTTTCTTTGCACAAAGCCAGTCTCTGACCCC
TTCTCCCGGCTGGCAGTCTCTCGGGTCCAGCCAGAGCCGGCTGGGCTCCCTCGACTGTTCCCACTCATTC
TCCAGCCGGACCGATCTCAATCACTGGAATGGTGCTGGGCTGTCGGGAACTAACTGTGGAGACCTTCACG
GCACTTCACTCTGGGGGACCCCGCATTATTCCACAAGCCTGTGGGGTCCCCCAAGCAGCAGCGACCCCCG
AGGAATTAGCAGCCCATCTCCCATTAACGCTTTTCTTTCTGTTGACCACCTGGGTGGGGGTGGAGAGTCC
ATGTAAGCGGCCGCATCGTGACTGACTGACGATCTGCCTCGCGCGTTTCGGTGATGACGGTGAAAACCTC
TGACACATGCAGCTCCCGGAGACGGTCACAGCTTGTCTGTAAGCGGATGCCGGGAGCAGACAAGCCCGTC
AGGGCGCGTCAGCGGGTGTTGGCGGGTGTCGGGGCGCAGCCATGACCCAGTCACGTAGCGATAGCGGAGT
GTATAATTCTTGAAGACGAAAGGGCCTCGTGATACGCCTATTTTTATAGGTTAATGTCATGATAATAATG
GTTTCTTAGACGTCAGGTGGCACTTTTCGGGGAAATGTGCGCGGAACCCCTATTTGTTTATTTTTCTAAA
TACATTCAAATATGTATCCGCTCATGAGACAATAACCCTGATAAATGCTTCAATAATATTGAAAAAGGAA
GAGTATGAGTATTCAACATTTCCGTGTCGCCCTTATTCCCTTTTTTGCGGCATTTTGCCTTCCTGTTTTT
GCTCACCCAGAAACGCTGGTGAAAGTAAAAGATGCTGAAGATCAGTTGGGTGCACGAGTGGGTTACATCG
AACTGGATCTCAACAGCGGTAAGATCCTTGAGAGTTTTCGCCCCGAAGAACGTTTTCCAATGATGAGCAC
TTTTAAAGTTCTGCTATGTGGCGCGGTATTATCCCGTGTTGACGCCGGGCAAGAGCAACTCGGTCGCCGC
ATACACTATTCTCAGAATGACTTGGTTGAGTACTCACCAGTCACAGAAAAGCATCTTACGGATGGCATGA
CAGTAAGAGAATTATGCAGTGCTGCCATAACCATGAGTGATAACACTGCGGCCAACTTACTTCTGACAAC
GATCGGAGGACCGAAGGAGCTAACCGCTTTTTTGCACAACATGGGGGATCATGTAACTCGCCTTGATCGT
TGGGAACCGGAGCTGAATGAAGCCATACCAAACGACGAGCGTGACACCACGATGCCTGCAGCAATGGCAA
CAACGTTGCGCAAACTATTAACTGGCGAACTACTTACTCTAGCTTCCCGGCAACAATTAATAGACTGGAT
GGAGGCGGATAAAGTTGCAGGACCACTTCTGCGCTCGGCCCTTCCGGCTGGCTGGTTTATTGCTGATAAA
TCTGGAGCCGGTGAGCGTGGGTCTCGCGGTATCATTGCAGCACTGGGGCCAGATGGTAAGCCCTCCCGTA
TCGTAGTTATCTACACGACGGGGAGTCAGGCAACTATGGATGAACGAAATAGACAGATCGCTGAGATAGG
TGCCTCACTGATTAAGCATTGGTAACTGTCAGACCAAGTTTACTCATATATACTTTAGATTGATTTAAAA
CTTCATTTTTAATTTAAAAGGATCTAGGTGAAGATCCTTTTTGATAATCTCATGACCAAAATCCCTTAAC
GTGAGTTTTCGTTCCACTGAGCGTCAGACCCCGTAGAAAAGATCAAAGGATCTTCTTGAGATCCTTTTTT
TCTGCGCGTAATCTGCTGCTTGCAAACAAAAAAACCACCGCTACCAGCGGTGGTTTGTTTGCCGGATCAA
GAGCTACCAACTCTTTTTCCGAAGGTAACTGGCTTCAGCAGAGCGCAGATACCAAATACTGTCCTTCTAG
TGTAGCCGTAGTTAGGCCACCACTTCAAGAACTCTGTAGCACCGCCTACATACCTCGCTCTGCTAATCCT
GTTACCAGTGGCTGCTGCCAGTGGCGATAAGTCGTGTCTTACCGGGTTGGACTCAAGACGATAGTTACCG
GATAAGGCGCAGCGGTCGGGCTGAACGGGGGGTTCGTGCACACAGCCCAGCTTGGAGCGAACGACCTACA
CCGAACTGAGATACCTACAGCGTGAGCTATGAGAAAGCGCCACGCTTCCCGAAGGGAGAAAGGCGGACAG
GTATCCGGTAAGCGGCAGGGTCGGAACAGGAGAGCGCACGAGGGAGCTTCCAGGGGGAAACGCCTGGTAT
CTTTATAGTCCTGTCGGGTTTCGCCACCTCTGACTTGAGCGTCGATTTTTGTGATGCTCGTCAGGGGGGC
GGAGCCTATGGAAAAACGCCAGCAACGCGGCCTTTTTACGGTTCCTGGCCTTTTGCTGGCCTTTTGCTCA
CATGTTCTTTCCTGCGTTATCCCCTGATTCTGTGGATAACCGTATTACCGCCTTTGAGTGAGCTGATACC
GCTCGCCGCAGCCGAACGACCGAGCGCAGCGAGTCAGTGAGCGAGGAAGCGGAAGAGCGCCTGATGCGGT
ATTTTCTCCTTACGCATCTGTGCGGTATTTCACACCGCATAAATTCCGACACCATCGAATGGTGCAAAAC
CTTTCGCGGTATGGCATGATAGCGCCCGGAAGAGAGTCAATTCAGGGTGGTGAATGTGAAACCAGTAACG
TTATACGATGTCGCAGAGTATGCCGGTGTCTCTTATCAGACCGTTTCCCGCGTGGTGAACCAGGCCAGCC
ACGTTTCTGCGAAAACGCGGGAAAAAGTGGAAGCGGCGATGGCGGAGCTGAATTACATTCCCAACCGCGT
GGCACAACAACTGGCGGGCAAACAGTCGTTGCTGATTGGCGTTGCCACCTCCAGTCTGGCCCTGCACGCG
CCGTCGCAAATTGTCGCGGCGATTAAATCTCGCGCCGATCAACTGGGTGCCAGCGTGGTGGTGTCGATGG
TAGAACGAAGCGGCGTCGAAGCCTGTAAAGCGGCGGTGCACAATCTTCTCGCGCAACGCGTCAGTGGGCT
GATCATTAACTATCCGCTGGATGACCAGGATGCCATTGCTGTGGAAGCTGCCTGCACTAATGTTCCGGCG
TTATTTCTTGATGTCTCTGACCAGACACCCATCAACAGTATTATTTTCTCCCATGAAGACGGTACGCGAC
TGGGCGTGGAGCATCTGGTCGCATTGGGTCACCAGCAAATCGCGCTGTTAGCGGGCCCATTAAGTTCTGT
CTCGGCGCGTCTGCGTCTGGCTGGCTGGCATAAATATCTCACTCGCAATCAAATTCAGCCGATAGCGGAA
CGGGAAGGCGACTGGAGTGCCATGTCCGGTTTTCAACAAACCATGCAAATGCTGAATGAGGGCATCGTTC
CCACTGCGATGCTGGTTGCCAACGATCAGATGGCGCTGGGCGCAATGCGCGCCATTACCGAGTCCGGGCT
GCGCGTTGGTGCGGATATCTCGGTAGTGGGATACGACGATACCGAAGACAGCTCATGTTATATCCCGCCG
TCAACCACCATCAAACAGGATTTTCGCCTGCTGGGGCAAACCAGCGTGGACCGCTTGCTGCAACTCTCTC
AGGGCCAGGCGGTGAAGGGCAATCAGCTGTTGCCCGTCTCACTGGTGAAAAGAAAAACCACCCTGGCGCC
CAATACGCAAACCGCCTCTCCCCGCGCGTTGGCCGATTCATTAATGCAGCTGGCACGACAGGTTTCCCGA
CTGGAAAGCGGGCAGTGAGCGCAACGCAATTAATGTGAGTTAGCTCACTCATTAGGCACCCCAGGCTTTA
CACTTTATGCTTCCGGCTCGTATGTTGTGTGGAATTGTGAGCGGATAACAATTTCACACAGGAAACAGCT
ATGACCATGATTACGGATTCACTGGCCGTCGTTTTACAACGTCGTGACTGGGAAAACCCTGGCGTTACCC
AACTTAATCGCCTTGCAGCACATCCCCCTTTCGCCAGCTGGCGTAATAGCGAAGAGGCCCGCACCGATCG
CCCTTCCCAACAGTTGCGCAGCCTGAATGGCGAATGGCGCTTTGCCTGGTTTCCGGCACCAGAAGCGGTG
CCGGAAAGCTGGCTGGAGTGCGATCTTCCTGAGGCCGATACTGTCGTCGTCCCCTCAAACTGGCAGATGC
ACGGTTACGATGCGCCCATCTACACCAACGTAACCTATCCCATTACGGTCAATCCGCCGTTTGTTCCCAC
GGAGAATCCGACGGGTTGTTACTCGCTCACATTTAATGTTGATGAAAGCTGGCTACAGGAAGGCCAGACG
CGAATTATTTTTGATGGCGTTGGAATT
Features (pLannotate 1.2.2; 17 found; start..end, strand, type, name):
      6..107     -  CDS            yciV (fragment): RNAAM_ECOLI - Also known as trpH From Escherichia coli (strain K12).
    183..211     +  promoter       tac promoter: strong E. coli promoter; hybrid between the trp and lac UV5 promoters
    219..235     +  protein_bind   lac operator: The lac repressor binds to the lac operator to inhibit transcription in E. coli. This inhibition can be relieved by adding lactose or isopropyl-β-D-thiogalactopyranoside (IPTG). lac repressor encoded by lacI
    258..911     +  CDS            GST26_SCHJA: Experimental evidence at protein level: Swiss-Prot protein existence level 1. GST isoenzymes appear to play a central role in the parasite detoxification system. Other functions are also suspected including a role in increasing the solubility of haematin in the parasite gut. From Schistosoma japonicum (Blood fluke).
    951..2453    +  CDS            Tnrc6a (fragment): TNR6A_MOUSE - Also known as Kiaa1460. Experimental evidence at protein level: Swiss-Prot protein existence level 1. Plays a role in RNA-mediated gene silencing by both micro- RNAs (miRNAs) and short interfering RNAs (siRNAs) (PubMed:22187428). Required for miRNA-dependent repression of translation and for siRNA- dependent endonucleolytic cleavage of complementary mRNAs by argonaute family proteins (PubMed:22187428). As a scaffolding protein, associates with argonaute proteins bound to partially complementary mRNAs, and can simultaneously recruit CCR4-NOT and PAN deadenylase complexes (By simil
   2484..2523    +  CDS            rop (fragment): Rop protein, which maintains plasmids at low copy number; rop
   2625..2665    +  misc_feature   bom (fragment): basis of mobility region from pBR322
   2770..2874    +  promoter       AmpR promoter: bla
   2875..3735    +  CDS            AmpR: β-lactamase; bla; confers resistance to ampicillin, carbenicillin, and related antibiotics
   3906..4494    +  rep_origin     ori: high-copy-number ColE1/pMB1/pBR322/pUC origin of replication
   4680..4731    -  misc_feature   bom (fragment): basis of mobility region from pBR322
   4738..4815    +  promoter       lacIq promoter: lacI (mutant); In the lacIq allele, a single base change in the promoter boosts expression of the lacI gene about 10-fold.
   4816..5898    +  CDS            lacI: lac repressor; lacI; The lac repressor binds to the lac operator to inhibit transcription in E. coli. This inhibition can be relieved by adding lactose or isopropyl-β-D-thiogalactopyranoside (IPTG).
   5911..5932    +  protein_bind   CAP binding site: CAP binding activates transcription in the presence of cAMP. E. coli catabolite activator protein
   5947..5977    +  promoter       lac promoter: promoter for the E. coli lac operon
   5985..6001    +  protein_bind   lac operator: The lac repressor binds to the lac operator to inhibit transcription in E. coli. This inhibition can be relieved by adding lactose or isopropyl-β-D-thiogalactopyranoside (IPTG). lac repressor encoded by lacI
   6021..6194    +  CDS            lacZα: LacZα fragment of β-galactosidase; lacZ fragment
