[The description below was written by a language model from this plasmid's Addgene catalogue record and pLannotate feature annotations shown in this document.]
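Description:
pGEX-6P-1-HsTNRC6A_1209-1709-M2WA-F1359A_S is a 6,467-nt bacterial expression plasmid for producing a mutant C-terminal fragment of human TNRC6A (GW182) as a glutathione S-transferase fusion in E. coli. The catalogue lists the backbone as unknown, but the name and the annotated features are consistent with a pGEX-6P-1-type vector. A tac promoter with a lac operator drives the Schistosoma japonicum GST coding sequence, and the insert follows it on the same strand after a short linker. A lacI gene under the lacIq promoter supplies repressor, so expression stays off until it is induced with IPTG. The plasmid replicates from a ColE1/pBR322-family origin and is selected with ampicillin through β-lactamase. The record lists it as low copy. Remnants of bom, rop and a lac promoter/lacZα segment are backbone carry-over.

The insert spans about 1.5 kb and corresponds to residues 1209–1709 of TNRC6A. The annotation tool matched it to the mouse orthologue, but the record gives the species as human. TNRC6A is a scaffold in miRNA-mediated silencing that links Argonaute proteins to deadenylase complexes. According to the construct name, this version carries an "M2" tryptophan-related mutation set, written as M2WA in the plasmid name and M2W1 in the insert field, together with F1359A. The record does not define these changes further. The depositor also notes one non-silent difference, K1578E, relative to the UniProt isoform 2 sequence.

The associated study examined GW182 interactions with PABP and deadenylases, so the purified GST fusion was probably used for in vitro binding or pulldown assays comparing mutant and wild-type fragments. The depositor sequence may be theoretical rather than fully verified.
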