Addgene plasmid #147528: pGEX-6P-1-HsTNRC6A_1209-1709-M2WA-F1359A_S
Purpose: Bacterial Expression of HsTNRC6A_1209-1709-M2W1-F1359A
Depositing lab: Elisa Izaurralde. Depositing organization: Max Planck Institute for Developmental Biology. Publication: The interactions of GW182 proteins with PABP and deadenylases are required for both translational repression and degradation of miRNA targets. Huntzinger E, Kuzuoglu-Ozturk D, Braun JE, Eulalio A, Wohlbold L, Izaurralde E. Nucleic Acids Res. 2013 Jan;41(2):978-94. doi: 10.1093/nar/gks1078. Epub 2012 Nov 21. PubMed 23172285.
Backbone
  Vector backbone: Unknown
  Vector type: Bacterial Expression
Growth in bacteria
  Bacterial resistance: Ampicillin, 100 μg/mL
  Growth temperature: 37°C
  Growth strain: DH5alpha
  Copy number: Low Copy
Gene/Insert
  Gene/Insert name: HsTNRC6A_1209-1709-M2W1-F1359A
  Species: H. sapiens (human)
  Mutation: one non silent mutation K1578E compared to the sequence of isoform2 given by Uniprot: Q8NDV7-2
  Entrez Gene: TNRC6A (a.k.a. CAGH26, FAME6, GW1, GW182, TNRC6)
  Cloning method: Unknown
Terms and licenses: Academic/Nonprofit Terms; Industry Terms: Not Available to Industry
Depositor comments: Plasmids from this collection were made available to the research community and donated after the lab closed. Please note that the sequence provided by the depositing laboratory may be theoretical/predicted or based on Sanger sequencing results. There may be discrepancies between sequencing results obtained by Addgene and the depositor sequence. If an Addgene verified sequence is not available, please contact before placing your order to request that our lab fully sequence the plasmid.
How to cite: pGEX-6P-1-HsTNRC6A_1209-1709-M2WA-F1359A_S was a gift from Elisa Izaurralde (Addgene plasmid # 147528 ; http://n2t.net/addgene:147528 ; RRID:Addgene_147528)
